>Addgene plasmid #104408 | p-dCas9-G9a-Hygro | depositor full sequence | sequence record 197885 | Full Sequence
TGTATTTAGAAAAATAAACAAATAGGGGTTCCGCGCACATTTCCCCGAAAAGTGCCACCTGACGTCGACG
GGTATACAGACATGATAAGATACATTGATGAGTTTGGACAAACCACAACTAGAATGCAGTGAAAAAAATG
CTTTATTTGTGAAATTTGTGATGCTATTGCTTTATTTGTAACCATTATAAGCTGCAATAAACAAGTTGGG
GTGGGCGAAGAACTCTCGGCATCTACTCTATTCCTTTGCCCTCGGACGAGTGCTGGGGCGTCGGTTTCCA
CTATCGGCGAGTACTTCTACACAGCCATCGGTCCAGACGGCCGCGCTTCTGCGGGCGATTTGTGTACGCC
CGACAGTCCCGGCTCCGGATCGGACGATTGCGTCGCATCGACCCTGCGCCCAAGCTGCATCATCGAAATT
GCCGTCAACCAAGCTCTGATAGAGTTGGTCAAGACCAATGCGGAGCATATACGCCCGGAGCCGCGGCGAT
CCTGCAAGCTCCGGATGCCTCCGCTCGAAGTAGCGCGTCTGCTGCTCCATACAAGCCAACCACGGCCTCC
AGAAGAAGATGTTGGCGACCTCGTATTGGGAATCCCCGAACATCGCCTCGCTCCAGTCAATGACCGCTGT
TATGCGGCCATTGTCCGTCAGGACATTGTTGGAGCCGAAATCCGCGTGCACGAGGTGCCGGACTTCGGGG
CAGTCCTCGGCCCAAAGCATCAGCTCATCGAGAGCCTGCGCGACGGACGCACTGACGGTGTCGTCCATCA
CAGTTTGCCAGTGATACACATGGGGATCAGCAATCGCGCATATGAAATCACGCCATGTAGTGTATTGACC
GATTCCTTGCGGTCCGAATGGGCCGAACCCGCTCGTCTGGCTAAGATCGGCCGCAGCGATCGCATCCATG
GCCTCCGCGACCGGCTGCAGAACAGCGGGCAGTTCGGTTTCAGGCAGGTCTTGCAACGTGACACCCTGTG
CACGGCGGGAGATGCAATAGGTCAGGCTCTCGCTGAATTCCCCAATGTCAAGCACTTCCGGAATCGGGAG
CGCGGCCGATGCAAAGTGCCGATAAACATAACGATCTTTGTAGAAACCATCGGCGCAGCTATTTACCCGC
AGGACATATCCACGCCCTCCTACATCGAAGCTGAAAGCACGAGATTCTTCGCCCTCCGAGAGCTGCATCA
GGTCGGAGACGCTGTCGAACTTTTCGATCAGAAACTTCTCGACAGACGTCGCGGTGAGTTCAGGCTTTTT
CATGGTGGCGGGATGCAGGTCGAAAGGCCCGGAGATGAGGAAGAGGAGAACAGCGCGGCAGACGTGCGCT
TTTGAAGCGTGCAGAATGCCGGGCCTCCGGAGGACCTTCGGGCGCCCGCCCCGCCCCTGAGCCCGCCCCT
GAGCCCGCCCCCGGACCCACCCCTTCCCAGCCTCTGAGCCCAGAAAGCGAAGGAGCAAAGCTGCTATTGG
CCGCTGCCCCAAAGGCCTACCCGCTTCCATTGCTCAGCGGTGCTGTCCATCTGCACGAGACTAGTGAGAC
GTGCTACTTCCATTTGTCACGTCCTGCACGACGCGAGCTGCGGGGCGGGGGGGAACTTCCTGACTAGGGG
AGGAGTAGAAGGTGGCGCGAAGGGGCCACCAAAGAACGGAGCCGGTTGGCGCCTACCGGTGGATGTGGAA
TGTGTGCGAGGCCAGAGGCCACTTGTGTAGCGCCAAGTGCCCAGCGGGGCTGCTAAAGCGCATGCTCCAG
ACTGCCTTGGGAAAAGCGCCTCCCCTACCCGGTTGACATTGATTATTGACTAGTTATTAATAGTAATCAA
TTACGGGGTCATTAGTTCATAGCCCATATATGGAGTTCCGCGTTACATAACTTACGGTAAATGGCCCGCC
TGGCTGACCGCCCAACGACCCCCGCCCATTGACGTCAATAATGACGTATGTTCCCATAGTAACGCCAATA
GGGACTTTCCATTGACGTCAATGGGTGGAGTATTTACGGTAAACTGCCCACTTGGCAGTACATCAAGTGT
ATCATATGCCAAGTACGCCCCCTATTGACGTCAATGACGGTAAATGGCCCGCCTGGCATTATGCCCAGTA
CATGACCTTATGGGACTTTCCTACTTGGCAGTACATCTACGTATTAGTCATCGCTATTACCATGGTGATG
CGGTTTTGGCAGTACATCAATGGGCGTGGATAGCGGTTTGACTCACGGGGATTTCCAAGTCTCCACCCCA
TTGACGTCAATGGGAGTTTGTTTTGGCACCAAAATCAACGGGACTTTCCAAAATGTCGTAACAACTCCGC
CCCATTGACGCAAATGGGCGGTAGGCGTGTACGGTGGGAGGTCTATATAAGCAGAGCTGGTTTAGTGAAC
CGTCAGATCCGCTAGAGATCCGCGGCCGCTAATACGACTCACTATAGGGAGAGCCGCCACCATGGATAAA
AAGTATTCTATTGGTTTAGCCATCGGCACTAATTCCGTTGGATGGGCTGTCATAACCGATGAATACAAAG
TACCTTCAAAGAAATTTAAGGTGTTGGGGAACACAGACCGTCATTCGATTAAAAAGAATCTTATCGGTGC
CCTCCTATTCGATAGTGGCGAAACGGCAGAGGCGACTCGCCTGAAACGAACCGCTCGGAGAAGGTATACA
CGTCGCAAGAACCGAATATGTTACTTACAAGAAATTTTTAGCAATGAGATGGCCAAAGTTGACGATTCTT
TCTTTCACCGTTTGGAAGAGTCCTTCCTTGTCGAAGAGGACAAGAAACATGAACGGCACCCCATCTTTGG
AAACATAGTAGATGAGGTGGCATATCATGAAAAGTACCCAACGATTTATCACCTCAGAAAAAAGCTAGTT
GACTCAACTGATAAAGCGGACCTGAGGTTAATCTACTTGGCTCTTGCCCATATGATAAAGTTCCGTGGGC
ACTTTCTCATTGAGGGTGATCTAAATCCGGACAACTCGGATGTCGACAAACTGTTCATCCAGTTAGTACA
AACCTATAATCAGTTGTTTGAAGAGAACCCTATAAATGCAAGTGGCGTGGATGCGAAGGCTATTCTTAGC
GCCCGCCTCTCTAAATCCCGACGGCTAGAAAACCTGATCGCACAATTACCCGGAGAGAAGAAAAATGGGT
TGTTCGGTAACCTTATAGCGCTCTCACTAGGCCTGACACCAAATTTTAAGTCGAACTTCGACTTAGCTGA
AGATGCCAAATTGCAGCTTAGTAAGGACACGTACGATGACGATCTCGACAATCTACTGGCACAAATTGGA
GATCAGTATGCGGACTTATTTTTGGCTGCCAAAAACCTTAGCGATGCAATCCTCCTATCTGACATACTGA
GAGTTAATACTGAGATTACCAAGGCGCCGTTATCCGCTTCAATGATCAAAAGGTACGATGAACATCACCA
AGACTTGACACTTCTCAAGGCCCTAGTCCGTCAGCAACTGCCTGAGAAATATAAGGAAATATTCTTTGAT
CAGTCGAAAAACGGGTACGCAGGTTATATTGACGGCGGAGCGAGTCAAGAGGAATTCTACAAGTTTATCA
AACCCATATTAGAGAAGATGGATGGGACGGAAGAGTTGCTTGTAAAACTCAATCGCGAAGATCTACTGCG
AAAGCAGCGGACTTTCGACAACGGTAGCATTCCACATCAAATCCACTTAGGCGAATTGCATGCTATACTT
AGAAGGCAGGAGGATTTTTATCCGTTCCTCAAAGACAATCGTGAAAAGATTGAGAAAATCCTAACCTTTC
GCATACCTTACTATGTGGGACCCCTGGCCCGAGGGAACTCTCGGTTCGCATGGATGACAAGAAAGTCCGA
AGAAACGATTACTCCATGGAATTTTGAGGAAGTTGTCGATAAAGGTGCGTCAGCTCAATCGTTCATCGAG
AGGATGACCAACTTTGACAAGAATTTACCGAACGAAAAAGTATTGCCTAAGCACAGTTTACTTTACGAGT
ATTTCACAGTGTACAATGAACTCACGAAAGTTAAGTATGTCACTGAGGGCATGCGTAAACCCGCCTTTCT
AAGCGGAGAACAGAAGAAAGCAATAGTAGATCTGTTATTCAAGACCAACCGCAAAGTGACAGTTAAGCAA
TTGAAAGAGGACTACTTTAAGAAAATTGAATGCTTCGATTCTGTCGAGATCTCCGGGGTAGAAGATCGAT
TTAATGCGTCACTTGGTACGTATCATGACCTCCTAAAGATAATTAAAGATAAGGACTTCCTGGATAACGA
AGAGAATGAAGATATCTTAGAAGATATAGTGTTGACTCTTACCCTCTTTGAAGATCGGGAAATGATTGAG
GAAAGACTAAAAACATACGCTCACCTGTTCGACGATAAGGTTATGAAACAGTTAAAGAGGCGTCGCTATA
CGGGCTGGGGACGATTGTCGCGGAAACTTATCAACGGGATAAGAGACAAGCAAAGTGGTAAAACTATTCT
CGATTTTCTAAAGAGCGACGGCTTCGCCAATAGGAACTTTATGCAGCTGATCCATGATGACTCTTTAACC
TTCAAAGAGGATATACAAAAGGCACAGGTTTCCGGACAAGGGGACTCATTGCACGAACATATTGCGAATC
TTGCTGGTTCGCCAGCCATCAAAAAGGGCATACTCCAGACAGTCAAAGTAGTGGATGAGCTAGTTAAGGT
CATGGGACGTCACAAACCGGAAAACATTGTAATCGAGATGGCACGCGAAAATCAAACGACTCAGAAGGGG
CAAAAAAACAGTCGAGAGCGGATGAAGAGAATAGAAGAGGGTATTAAAGAACTGGGCAGCCAGATCTTAA
AGGAGCATCCTGTGGAAAATACCCAATTGCAGAACGAGAAACTTTACCTCTATTACCTACAAAATGGAAG
GGACATGTATGTTGATCAGGAACTGGACATAAACCGTTTATCTGATTACGACGTCGATGCCATTGTACCC
CAATCCTTTTTGAAGGACGATTCAATCGACAATAAAGTGCTTACACGCTCGGATAAGAACCGAGGGAAAA
GTGACAATGTTCCAAGCGAGGAAGTCGTAAAGAAAATGAAGAACTATTGGCGGCAGCTCCTAAATGCGAA
ACTGATAACGCAAAGAAAGTTCGATAACTTAACTAAAGCTGAGAGGGGTGGCTTGTCTGAACTTGACAAG
GCCGGATTTATTAAACGTCAGCTCGTGGAAACCCGCCAAATCACAAAGCATGTTGCACAGATACTAGATT
CCCGAATGAATACGAAATACGACGAGAACGATAAGCTGATTCGGGAAGTCAAAGTAATCACTTTAAAGTC
AAAATTGGTGTCGGACTTCAGAAAGGATTTTCAATTCTATAAAGTTAGGGAGATAAATAACTACCACCAT
GCGCACGACGCTTATCTTAATGCCGTCGTAGGGACCGCACTCATTAAGAAATACCCGAAGCTAGAAAGTG
AGTTTGTGTATGGTGATTACAAAGTTTATGACGTCCGTAAGATGATCGCGAAAAGCGAACAGGAGATAGG
CAAGGCTACAGCCAAATACTTCTTTTATTCTAACATTATGAATTTCTTTAAGACGGAAATCACTCTGGCA
AACGGAGAGATACGCAAACGACCTTTAATTGAAACCAATGGGGAGACAGGTGAAATCGTATGGGATAAGG
GCCGGGACTTCGCGACGGTGAGAAAAGTTTTGTCCATGCCCCAAGTCAACATAGTAAAGAAAACTGAGGT
GCAGACCGGAGGGTTTTCAAAGGAATCGATTCTTCCAAAAAGGAATAGTGATAAGCTCATCGCTCGTAAA
AAGGACTGGGACCCGAAAAAGTACGGTGGCTTCGATAGCCCTACAGTTGCCTATTCTGTCCTAGTAGTGG
CAAAAGTTGAGAAGGGAAAATCCAAGAAACTGAAGTCAGTCAAAGAATTATTGGGGATAACGATTATGGA
GCGCTCGTCTTTTGAAAAGAACCCCATCGACTTCCTTGAGGCGAAAGGTTACAAGGAAGTAAAAAAGGAT
CTCATAATTAAACTACCAAAGTATAGTCTGTTTGAGTTAGAAAATGGCCGAAAACGGATGTTGGCTAGCG
CCGGAGAGCTTCAAAAGGGGAACGAACTCGCACTACCGTCTAAATACGTGAATTTCCTGTATTTAGCGTC
CCATTACGAGAAGTTGAAAGGTTCACCTGAAGATAACGAACAGAAGCAACTTTTTGTTGAGCAGCACAAA
CATTATCTCGACGAAATCATAGAGCAAATTTCGGAATTCAGTAAGAGAGTCATCCTAGCTGATGCCAATC
TGGACAAAGTATTAAGCGCATACAACAAGCACAGGGATAAACCCATACGTGAGCAGGCGGAAAATATTAT
CCATTTGTTTACTCTTACCAACCTCGGCGCTCCAGCCGCATTCAAGTATTTTGACACAACGATAGATCGC
AAACGATACACTTCTACCAAGGAGGTGCTAGACGCGACACTGATTCACCAATCCATCACGGGATTATATG
AAACTCGGATAGATTTGTCACAGCTTGGGGGTGACGGATCCCCCAAGAAGAAGAGGAAAGTCTCGAGCGA
CTACAAAGACCATGACGGTGATTATAAAGATCATGACATCGATTACAAGGATGACGATGACAAGGCTGCA
GGAGGCGGAGGTAGCGGCTATGAGAACGTGCCCATTCCCTGTGTCAACGGTGTGGATGGGGAGCCCTGCC
CTGAGGATTACAAGTACATCTCAGAGAACTGCGAGACGTCCACCATGAACATCGATCGCAACATCACCCA
CCTGCAGCACTGCACGTGTGTGGACGACTGCTCTAGCTCCAACTGCCTGTGCGGCCAGCTCAGCATCCGG
TGCTGGTATGACAAGGATGGGCGATTGCTCCAGGAATTTAACAAGATTGAGCCTCCGCTGATTTTCGAGT
GTAACCAGGCGTGCTCATGCTGGAGAAACTGCAAGAACCGGGTCGTACAGAGTGGCATCAAGGTGCGGCT
ACAGCTCTACCGAACAGCCAAGATGGGCTGGGGGGTCCGCGCCCTGCAGACCATCCCACAGGGGACCTTC
ATCTGCGAGTATGTCGGGGAGCTGATCTCTGATGCTGAGGCTGATGTGAGAGAGGATGATTCTTACCTCT
TCGACTTAGACAACAAGGATGGAGAGGTGTACTGCATAGATGCCCGTTACTATGGCAACATCAGCCGCTT
CATCAACCACCTGTGTGACCCCAACATCATTCCCGTCCGGGTCTTCATGCTGCACCAAGACCTGCGATTT
CCACGCATCGCCTTCTTCAGTTCCCGAGACATCCGGACTGGGGAGGAGCTAGGGTTTGACTATGGCGACC
GCTTCTGGGACATCAAAAGCAAATATTTCACCTGCCAATGTGGCTCTGAGAAGTGCAAGCACTCAGCCGA
AGCCATTGCCCTGGAGCAGAGCCGTCTGGCCCGCCTGGACCCACACCCTGAGCTGCTGCCCGAGCTCGGC
TCCCTGCCCCCTGTCAACACATGAAAACCCGCTGATCAGCCTCGACTGTGCCTTCTAGTTGCCAGCCATC
TGTTGTTTGCCCCTCCCCCGTGCCTTCCTTGACCCTGGAAGGTGCCACTCCCACTGTCCTTTCCTAATAA
AATGAGGAAATTGCATCGCATTGTCTGAGTAGGTGTCATTCTATTCTGGGGGGTGGGGTGGGGCAGGACA
GCAAGGGGGAGGATTGGGAAGACAATAGCAGGCATGCTGGGGATGCGGTGGGCTCTATGGCTTCTGAGGC
GGAAAGAACCAGCTGGGGCTCGATACCGTCGACCTCTAGCTAGAGCTTGGCGTAATCATGGTCATAGCTG
TTTCCTGTGTGAAATTGTTATCCGCTCACAATTCCACACAACATACGAGCCGGAAGCATAAAGTGTAAAG
CCTAGGGTGCCTAATGAGTGAGCTAACTCACATTAATTGCGTTGCGCTCACTGCCCGCTTTCCAGTCGGG
AAACCTGTCGTGCCAGCTGCATTAATGAATCGGCCAACGCGCGGGGAGAGGCGGTTTGCGTATTGGGCGC
TCTTCCGCTTCCTCGCTCACTGACTCGCTGCGCTCGGTCGTTCGGCTGCGGCGAGCGGTATCAGCTCACT
CAAAGGCGGTAATACGGTTATCCACAGAATCAGGGGATAACGCAGGAAAGAACATGTGAGCAAAAGGCCA
GCAAAAGGCCAGGAACCGTAAAAAGGCCGCGTTGCTGGCGTTTTTCCATAGGCTCCGCCCCCCTGACGAG
CATCACAAAAATCGACGCTCAAGTCAGAGGTGGCGAAACCCGACAGGACTATAAAGATACCAGGCGTTTC
CCCCTGGAAGCTCCCTCGTGCGCTCTCCTGTTCCGACCCTGCCGCTTACCGGATACCTGTCCGCCTTTCT
CCCTTCGGGAAGCGTGGCGCTTTCTCAATGCTCACGCTGTAGGTATCTCAGTTCGGTGTAGGTCGTTCGC
TCCAAGCTGGGCTGTGTGCACGAACCCCCCGTTCAGCCCGACCGCTGCGCCTTATCCGGTAACTATCGTC
TTGAGTCCAACCCGGTAAGACACGACTTATCGCCACTGGCAGCAGCCACTGGTAACAGGATTAGCAGAGC
GAGGTATGTAGGCGGTGCTACAGAGTTCTTGAAGTGGTGGCCTAACTACGGCTACACTAGAAGGACAGTA
TTTGGTATCTGCGCTCTGCTGAAGCCAGTTACCTTCGGAAAAAGAGTTGGTAGCTCTTGATCCGGCAAAC
AAACCACCGCTGGTAGCGGTGGTTTTTTTGTTTGCAAGCAGCAGATTACGCGCAGAAAAAAAGGATCTCA
AGAAGATCCTTTGATCTTTTCTACGGGGTCTGACGCTCAGTGGAACGAAAACTCACGTTAAGGGATTTTG
GTCATGAGATTATCAAAAAGGATCTTCACCTAGATCCTTTTAAATTAAAAATGAAGTTTTAAATCAATCT
AAAGTATATATGAGTAAACTTGGTCTGACAGTTACCAATGCTTAATCAGTGAGGCACCTATCTCAGCGAT
CTGTCTATTTCGTTCATCCATAGTTGCCTGACTCCCCGTCGTGTAGATAACTACGATACGGGAGGGCTTA
CCATCTGGCCCCAGTGCTGCAATGATACCGCGAGACCCACGCTCACCGGCTCCAGATTTATCAGCAATAA
ACCAGCCAGCCGGAAGGGCCGAGCGCAGAAGTGGTCCTGCAACTTTATCCGCCTCCATCCAGTCTATTAA
TTGTTGCCGGGAAGCTAGAGTAAGTAGTTCGCCAGTTAATAGTTTGCGCAACGTTGTTGCCATTGCTACA
GGCATCGTGGTGTCACGCTCGTCGTTTGGTATGGCTTCATTCAGCTCCGGTTCCCAACGATCAAGGCGAG
TTACATGATCCCCCATGTTGTGCAAAAAAGCGGTTAGCTCCTTCGGTCCTCCGATCGTTGTCAGAAGTAA
GTTGGCCGCAGTGTTATCACTCATGGTTATGGCAGCACTGCATAATTCTCTTACTGTCATGCCATCCGTA
AGATGCTTTTCTGTGACTGGTGAGTACTCAACCAAGTCATTCTGAGAATAGTGTATGCGGCGACCGAGTT
GCTCTTGCCCGGCGTCAATACGGGATAATACCGCGCCACATAGCAGAACTTTAAAAGTGCTCATCATTGG
AAAACGTTCTTCGGGGCGAAAACTCTCAAGGATCTTACCGCTGTTGAGATCCAGTTCGATGTAACCCACT
CGTGCACCCAACTGATCTTCAGCATCTTTTACTTTCACCAGCGTTTCTGGGTGAGCAAAAACAGGAAGGC
AAAATGCCGCAAAAAAGGGAATAAGGGCGACACGGAAATGTTGAATACTCATACTCTTCCTTTTTCAATA
TTATTGAAGCATTTATCAGGGTTATTGTCTCATGAGCGGATACATATTTGAA
Features (pLannotate 1.2.2; 19 found; start..end, strand, type, name):
     86..207     -  polyA_signal   SV40 poly(A) signal: SV40 polyadenylation signal
    238..1263    -  CDS            HygR: aminoglycoside phosphotransferase from E. coli; aph(4)-Ia; confers resistance to hygromycin
   1281..1780    -  promoter       PGK promoter: mouse phosphoglycerate kinase 1 promoter
   1785..2164    +  enhancer       CMV enhancer: human cytomegalovirus immediate early enhancer
   2165..2368    +  promoter       CMV promoter: human cytomegalovirus (CMV) immediate early promoter
   2410..2428    +  promoter       T7 promoter: promoter for bacteriophage T7 RNA polymerase
   2442..6545    +  CDS            Cas9 VQR: Streptococcus pyogenes Cas9 endonuclease with the D1135V/R1335Q/T1337R mutations has an altered recognition specificity for the protospacer adjacent motif (PAM) (Kleinstiver et al., 2015)
   6579..6644    +  CDS            3xFLAG: three tandem FLAG® epitope tags, followed by an enterokinase cleavage site
   6666..7511    +  CDS            EHMT2 (fragment): EHMT2_HUMAN - Also known as BAT8, C6orf30, G9A, KMT1C, NG36. Experimental evidence at protein level: Swiss-Prot protein existence level 1. Histone methyltransferase that specifically mono- and dimethylates 'Lys-9' of histone H3 (H3K9me1 and H3K9me2, respectively) in euchromatin. H3K9me represents a specific tag for epigenetic transcriptional repression by recruiting HP1 proteins to methylated histones. Also mediates monomethylation of 'Lys-56' of histone H3 (H3K56me1) in G1 phase, leading to promote interaction between histone H3 and PCNA and regulating DNA replication. Also weakly methylates
   7536..7760    +  polyA_signal   bGH poly(A) signal: bovine growth hormone polyadenylation signal
   7764..7785    +  promoter       SV40 promoter (fragment): SV40 enhancer and early promoter
   7790..7806    +  misc_feature   MCS (fragment): pBluescript multiple cloning site
   7855..7871    -  protein_bind   lac operator: The lac repressor binds to the lac operator to inhibit transcription in E. coli. This inhibition can be relieved by adding lactose or isopropyl-β-D-thiogalactopyranoside (IPTG). lac repressor encoded by lacI
   7879..7909    -  promoter       lac promoter: promoter for the E. coli lac operon
   7924..7945    -  protein_bind   CAP binding site: CAP binding activates transcription in the presence of cAMP. E. coli catabolite activator protein
   7958..8050    -  CDS            lacI (fragment): lac repressor; lacI; The lac repressor binds to the lac operator to inhibit transcription in E. coli. This inhibition can be relieved by adding lactose or isopropyl-β-D-thiogalactopyranoside (IPTG).
   8233..8821    -  rep_origin     ori: high-copy-number ColE1/pMB1/pBR322/pUC origin of replication
   8992..9852    -  CDS            AmpR: β-lactamase; bla; confers resistance to ampicillin, carbenicillin, and related antibiotics
   9853..35      -  promoter       AmpR promoter (across the origin): bla
