>Addgene plasmid #104408 | p-dCas9-G9a-Hygro | addgene full sequence | sequence record 204469 | Addgene NGS Result
CTCAGCGGTGCTGTCCATCTGCACGAGACTAGTGAGACGTGCTACTTCCATTTGTCACGTCCTGCACGAC
GCGAGCTGCGGGGCGGGGGGGAACTTCCTGACTAGGGGAGGAGTAGAAGGTGGCGCGAAGGGGCCACCAA
AGAACGGAGCCGGTTGGCGCCTACCGGTGGATGTGGAATGTGTGCGAGGCCAGAGGCCACTTGTGTAGCG
CCAAGTGCCCAGCGGGGCTGCTAAAGCGCATGCTCCAGACTGCCTTGGGAAAAGCGCCTCCCCTACCCGG
TTGACATTGATTATTGACTAGTTATTAATAGTAATCAATTACGGGGTCATTAGTTCATAGCCCATATATG
GAGTTCCGCGTTACATAACTTACGGTAAATGGCCCGCCTGGCTGACCGCCCAACGACCCCCGCCCATTGA
CGTCAATAATGACGTATGTTCCCATAGTAACGCCAATAGGGACTTTCCATTGACGTCAATGGGTGGAGTA
TTTACGGTAAACTGCCCACTTGGCAGTACATCAAGTGTATCATATGCCAAGTACGCCCCCTATTGACGTC
AATGACGGTAAATGGCCCGCCTGGCATTATGCCCAGTACATGACCTTATGGGACTTTCCTACTTGGCAGT
ACATCTACGTATTAGTCATCGCTATTACCATGGTGATGCGGTTTTGGCAGTACATCAATGGGCGTGGATA
GCGGTTTGACTCACGGGGATTTCCAAGTCTCCACCCCATTGACGTCAATGGGAGTTTGTTTTGGCACCAA
AATCAACGGGACTTTCCAAAATGTCGTAACAACTCCGCCCCATTGACGCAAATGGGCGGTAGGCGTGTAC
GGTGGGAGGTCTATATAAGCAGAGCTGGTTTAGTGAACCGTCAGATCCGCTAGAGATCCGCGGCCGCTAA
TACGACTCACTATAGGGAGAGCCGCCACCATGGATAAAAAGTATTCTATTGGTTTAGCCATCGGCACTAA
TTCCGTTGGATGGGCTGTCATAACCGATGAATACAAAGTACCTTCAAAGAAATTTAAGGTGTTGGGGAAC
ACAGACCGTCATTCGATTAAAAAGAATCTTATCGGTGCCCTCCTATTCGATAGTGGCGAAACGGCAGAGG
CGACTCGCCTGAAACGAACCGCTCGGAGAAGGTATACACGTCGCAAGAACCGAATATGTTACTTACAAGA
AATTTTTAGCAATGAGATGGCCAAAGTTGACGATTCTTTCTTTCACCGTTTGGAAGAGTCCTTCCTTGTC
GAAGAGGACAAGAAACATGAACGGCACCCCATCTTTGGAAACATAGTAGATGAGGTGGCATATCATGAAA
AGTACCCAACGATTTATCACCTCAGAAAAAAGCTAGTTGACTCAACTGATAAAGCGGACCTGAGGTTAAT
CTACTTGGCTCTTGCCCATATGATAAAGTTCCGTGGGCACTTTCTCATTGAGGGTGATCTAAATCCGGAC
AACTCGGATGTCGACAAACTGTTCATCCAGTTAGTACAAACCTATAATCAGTTGTTTGAAGAGAACCCTA
TAAATGCAAGTGGCGTGGATGCGAAGGCTATTCTTAGCGCCCGCCTCTCTAAATCCCGACGGCTAGAAAA
CCTGATCGCACAATTACCCGGAGAGAAGAAAAATGGGTTGTTCGGTAACCTTATAGCGCTCTCACTAGGC
CTGACACCAAATTTTAAGTCGAACTTCGACTTAGCTGAAGATGCCAAATTGCAGCTTAGTAAGGACACGT
ACGATGACGATCTCGACAATCTACTGGCACAAATTGGAGATCAGTATGCGGACTTATTTTTGGCTGCCAA
AAACCTTAGCGATGCAATCCTCCTATCTGACATACTGAGAGTTAATACTGAGATTACCAAGGCGCCGTTA
TCCGCTTCAATGATCAAAAGGTACGATGAACATCACCAAGACTTGACACTTCTCAAGGCCCTAGTCCGTC
AGCAACTGCCTGAGAAATATAAGGAAATATTCTTTGATCAGTCGAAAAACGGGTACGCAGGTTATATTGA
CGGCGGAGCGAGTCAAGAGGAATTCTACAAGTTTATCAAACCCATATTAGAGAAGATGGATGGGACGGAA
GAGTTGCTTGTAAAACTCAATCGCGAAGATCTACTGCGAAAGCAGCGGACTTTCGACAACGGTAGCATTC
CACATCAAATCCACTTAGGCGAATTGCATGCTATACTTAGAAGGCAGGAGGATTTTTATCCGTTCCTCAA
AGACAATCGTGAAAAGATTGAGAAAATCCTAACCTTTCGCATACCTTACTATGTGGGACCCCTGGCCCGA
GGGAACTCTCGGTTCGCATGGATGACAAGAAAGTCCGAAGAAACGATTACTCCATGGAATTTTGAGGAAG
TTGTCGATAAAGGTGCGTCAGCTCAATCGTTCATCGAGAGGATGACCAACTTTGACAAGAATTTACCGAA
CGAAAAAGTATTGCCTAAGCACAGTTTACTTTACGAGTATTTCACAGTGTACAATGAACTCACGAAAGTT
AAGTATGTCACTGAGGGCATGCGTAAACCCGCCTTTCTAAGCGGAGAACAGAAGAAAGCAATAGTAGATC
TGTTATTCAAGACCAACCGCAAAGTGACAGTTAAGCAATTGAAAGAGGACTACTTTAAGAAAATTGAATG
CTTCGATTCTGTCGAGATCTCCGGGGTAGAAGATCGATTTAATGCGTCACTTGGTACGTATCATGACCTC
CTAAAGATAATTAAAGATAAGGACTTCCTGGATAACGAAGAGAATGAAGATATCTTAGAAGATATAGTGT
TGACTCTTACCCTCTTTGAAGATCGGGAAATGATTGAGGAAAGACTAAAAACATACGCTCACCTGTTCGA
CGATAAGGTTATGAAACAGTTAAAGAGGCGTCGCTATACGGGCTGGGGACGATTGTCGCGGAAACTTATC
AACGGGATAAGAGACAAGCAAAGTGGTAAAACTATTCTCGATTTTCTAAAGAGCGACGGCTTCGCCAATA
GGAACTTTATGCAGCTGATCCATGATGACTCTTTAACCTTCAAAGAGGATATACAAAAGGCACAGGTTTC
CGGACAAGGGGACTCATTGCACGAACATATTGCGAATCTTGCTGGTTCGCCAGCCATCAAAAAGGGCATA
CTCCAGACAGTCAAAGTAGTGGATGAGCTAGTTAAGGTCATGGGACGTCACAAACCGGAAAACATTGTAA
TCGAGATGGCACGCGAAAATCAAACGACTCAGAAGGGGCAAAAAAACAGTCGAGAGCGGATGAAGAGAAT
AGAAGAGGGTATTAAAGAACTGGGCAGCCAGATCTTAAAGGAGCATCCTGTGGAAAATACCCAATTGCAG
AACGAGAAACTTTACCTCTATTACCTACAAAATGGAAGGGACATGTATGTTGATCAGGAACTGGACATAA
ACCGTTTATCTGATTACGACGTCGATGCCATTGTACCCCAATCCTTTTTGAAGGACGATTCAATCGACAA
TAAAGTGCTTACACGCTCGGATAAGAACCGAGGGAAAAGTGACAATGTTCCAAGCGAGGAAGTCGTAAAG
AAAATGAAGAACTATTGGCGGCAGCTCCTAAATGCGAAACTGATAACGCAAAGAAAGTTCGATAACTTAA
CTAAAGCTGAGAGGGGTGGCTTGTCTGAACTTGACAAGGCCGGATTTATTAAACGTCAGCTCGTGGAAAC
CCGCCAAATCACAAAGCATGTTGCACAGATACTAGATTCCCGAATGAATACGAAATACGACGAGAACGAT
AAGCTGATTCGGGAAGTCAAAGTAATCACTTTAAAGTCAAAATTGGTGTCGGACTTCAGAAAGGATTTTC
AATTCTATAAAGTTAGGGAGATAAATAACTACCACCATGCGCACGACGCTTATCTTAATGCCGTCGTAGG
GACCGCACTCATTAAGAAATACCCGAAGCTAGAAAGTGAGTTTGTGTATGGTGATTACAAAGTTTATGAC
GTCCGTAAGATGATCGCGAAAAGCGAACAGGAGATAGGCAAGGCTACAGCCAAATACTTCTTTTATTCTA
ACATTATGAATTTCTTTAAGACGGAAATCACTCTGGCAAACGGAGAGATACGCAAACGACCTTTAATTGA
AACCAATGGGGAGACAGGTGAAATCGTATGGGATAAGGGCCGGGACTTCGCGACGGTGAGAAAAGTTTTG
TCCATGCCCCAAGTCAACATAGTAAAGAAAACTGAGGTGCAGACCGGAGGGTTTTCAAAGGAATCGATTC
TTCCAAAAAGGAATAGTGATAAGCTCATCGCTCGTAAAAAGGACTGGGACCCGAAAAAGTACGGTGGCTT
CGATAGCCCTACAGTTGCCTATTCTGTCCTAGTAGTGGCAAAAGTTGAGAAGGGAAAATCCAAGAAACTG
AAGTCAGTCAAAGAATTATTGGGGATAACGATTATGGAGCGCTCGTCTTTTGAAAAGAACCCCATCGACT
TCCTTGAGGCGAAAGGTTACAAGGAAGTAAAAAAGGATCTCATAATTAAACTACCAAAGTATAGTCTGTT
TGAGTTAGAAAATGGCCGAAAACGGATGTTGGCTAGCGCCGGAGAGCTTCAAAAGGGGAACGAACTCGCA
CTACCGTCTAAATACGTGAATTTCCTGTATTTAGCGTCCCATTACGAGAAGTTGAAAGGTTCACCTGAAG
ATAACGAACAGAAGCAACTTTTTGTTGAGCAGCACAAACATTATCTCGACGAAATCATAGAGCAAATTTC
GGAATTCAGTAAGAGAGTCATCCTAGCTGATGCCAATCTGGACAAAGTATTAAGCGCATACAACAAGCAC
AGGGATAAACCCATACGTGAGCAGGCGGAAAATATTATCCATTTGTTTACTCTTACCAACCTCGGCGCTC
CAGCCGCATTCAAGTATTTTGACACAACGATAGATCGCAAACGATACACTTCTACCAAGGAGGTGCTAGA
CGCGACACTGATTCACCAATCCATCACGGGATTATATGAAACTCGGATAGATTTGTCACAGCTTGGGGGT
GACGGATCCCCCAAGAAGAAGAGGAAAGTCTCGAGCGACTACAAAGACCATGACGGTGATTATAAAGATC
ATGACATCGATTACAAGGATGACGATGACAAGGCTGCAGGAGGCGGAGGTAGCGGCTATGAGAACGTGCC
CATTCCCTGTGTCAACGGTGTGGATGGGGAGCCCTGCCCTGAGGATTACAAGTACATCTCAGAGAACTGC
GAGACGTCCACCATGAACATCGATCGCAACATCACCCACCTGCAGCACTGCACGTGTGTGGACGACTGCT
CTAGCTCCAACTGCCTGTGCGGCCAGCTCAGCATCCGGTGCTGGTATGACAAGGATGGGCGATTGCTCCA
GGAATTTAACAAGATTGAGCCTCCGCTGATTTTCGAGTGTAACCAGGCGTGCTCATGCTGGAGAAACTGC
AAGAACCGGGTCGTACAGAGTGGCATCAAGGTGCGGCTACAGCTCTACCGAACAGCCAAGATGGGCTGGG
GGGTCCGCGCCCTGCAGACCATCCCACAGGGGACCTTCATCTGCGAGTATGTCGGGGAGCTGATCTCTGA
TGCTGAGGCTGATGTGAGAGAGGATGATTCTTACCTCTTCGACTTAGACAACAAGGATGGAGAGGTGTAC
TGCATAGATGCCCGTTACTATGGCAACATCAGCCGCTTCATCAACCACCTGTGTGACCCCAACATCATTC
CCGTCCGGGTCTTCATGCTGCACCAAGACCTGCGATTTCCACGCATCGCCTTCTTCAGTTCCCGAGACAT
CCGGACTGGGGAGGAGCTAGGGTTTGACTATGGCGACCGCTTCTGGGACATCAAAAGCAAATATTTCACC
TGCCAATGTGGCTCTGAGAAGTGCAAGCACTCAGCCGAAGCCATTGCCCTGGAGCAGAGCCGTCTGGCCC
GCCTGGACCCACACCCTGAGCTGCTGCCCGAGCTCGGCTCCCTGCCCCCTGTCAACACATGAAAACCCGC
TGATCAGCCTCGACTGTGCCTTCTAGTTGCCAGCCATCTGTTGTTTGCCCCTCCCCCGTGCCTTCCTTGA
CCCTGGAAGGTGCCACTCCCACTGTCCTTTCCTAATAAAATGAGGAAATTGCATCGCATTGTCTGAGTAG
GTGTCATTCTATTCTGGGGGGTGGGGTGGGGCAGGACAGCAAGGGGGAGGATTGGGAAGACAATAGCAGG
CATGCTGGGGATGCGGTGGGCTCTATGGCTTCTGAGGCGGAAAGAACCAGCTGGGGCTCGATACCGTCGA
CCTCTAGCTAGAGCTTGGCGTAATCATGGTCATAGCTGTTTCCTGTGTGAAATTGTTATCCGCTCACAAT
TCCACACAACATACGAGCCGGAAGCATAAAGTGTAAAGCCTAGGGTGCCTAATGAGTGAGCTAACTCACA
TTAATTGCGTTGCGCTCACTGCCCGCTTTCCAGTCGGGAAACCTGTCGTGCCAGCTGCATTAATGAATCG
GCCAACGCGCGGGGAGAGGCGGTTTGCGTATTGGGCGCTCTTCCGCTTCCTCGCTCACTGACTCGCTGCG
CTCGGTCGTTCGGCTGCGGCGAGCGGTATCAGCTCACTCAAAGGCGGTAATACGGTTATCCACAGAATCA
GGGGATAACGCAGGAAAGAACATGTGAGCAAAAGGCCAGCAAAAGGCCAGGAACCGTAAAAAGGCCGCGT
TGCTGGCGTTTTTCCATAGGCTCCGCCCCCCTGACGAGCATCACAAAAATCGACGCTCAAGTCAGAGGTG
GCGAAACCCGACAGGACTATAAAGATACCAGGCGTTTCCCCCTGGAAGCTCCCTCGTGCGCTCTCCTGTT
CCGACCCTGCCGCTTACCGGATACCTGTCCGCCTTTCTCCCTTCGGGAAGCGTGGCGCTTTCTCATAGCT
CACGCTGTAGGTATCTCAGTTCGGTGTAGGTCGTTCGCTCCAAGCTGGGCTGTGTGCACGAACCCCCCGT
TCAGCCCGACCGCTGCGCCTTATCCGGTAACTATCGTCTTGAGTCCAACCCGGTAAGACACGACTTATCG
CCACTGGCAGCAGCCACTGGTAACAGGATTAGCAGAGCGAGGTATGTAGGCGGTGCTACAGAGTTCTTGA
AGTGGTGGCCTAACTACGGCTACACTAGAAGAACAGTATTTGGTATCTGCGCTCTGCTGAAGCCAGTTAC
CTTCGGAAAAAGAGTTGGTAGCTCTTGATCCGGCAAACAAACCACCGCTGGTAGCGGTGGTTTTTTTGTT
TGCAAGCAGCAGATTACGCGCAGAAAAAAAGGATCTCAAGAAGATCCTTTGATCTTTTCTACGGGGTCTG
ACGCTCAGTGGAACGAAAACTCACGTTAAGGGATTTTGGTCATGAGATTATCAAAAAGGATCTTCACCTA
GATCCTTTTAAATTAAAAATGAAGTTTTAAATCAATCTAAAGTATATATGAGTAAACTTGGTCTGACAGT
TACCAATGCTTAATCAGTGAGGCACCTATCTCAGCGATCTGTCTATTTCGTTCATCCATAGTTGCCTGAC
TCCCCGTCGTGTAGATAACTACGATACGGGAGGGCTTACCATCTGGCCCCAGTGCTGCAATGATACCGCG
AGACCCACGCTCACCGGCTCCAGATTTATCAGCAATAAACCAGCCAGCCGGAAGGGCCGAGCGCAGAAGT
GGTCCTGCAACTTTATCCGCCTCCATCCAGTCTATTAATTGTTGCCGGGAAGCTAGAGTAAGTAGTTCGC
CAGTTAATAGTTTGCGCAACGTTGTTGCCATTGCTACAGGCATCGTGGTGTCACGCTCGTCGTTTGGTAT
GGCTTCATTCAGCTCCGGTTCCCAACGATCAAGGCGAGTTACATGATCCCCCATGTTGTGCAAAAAAGCG
GTTAGCTCCTTCGGTCCTCCGATCGTTGTCAGAAGTAAGTTGGCCGCAGTGTTATCACTCATGGTTATGG
CAGCACTGCATAATTCTCTTACTGTCATGCCATCCGTAAGATGCTTTTCTGTGACTGGTGAGTACTCAAC
CAAGTCATTCTGAGAATAGTGTATGCGGCGACCGAGTTGCTCTTGCCCGGCGTCAATACGGGATAATACC
GCGCCACATAGCAGAACTTTAAAAGTGCTCATCATTGGAAAACGTTCTTCGGGGCGAAAACTCTCAAGGA
TCTTACCGCTGTTGAGATCCAGTTCGATGTAACCCACTCGTGCACCCAACTGATCTTCAGCATCTTTTAC
TTTCACCAGCGTTTCTGGGTGAGCAAAAACAGGAAGGCAAAATGCCGCAAAAAAGGGAATAAGGGCGACA
CGGAAATGTTGAATACTCATACTCTTCCTTTTTCAATATTATTGAAGCATTTATCAGGGTTATTGTCTCA
TGAGCGGATACATATTTGAATGTATTTAGAAAAATAAACAAATAGGGGTTCCGCGCACATTTCCCCGAAA
AGTGCCACCTGACGTCGACGGGTATACAGACATGATAAGATACATTGATGAGTTTGGACAAACCACAACT
AGAATGCAGTGAAAAAAATGCTTTATTTGTGAAATTTGTGATGCTATTGCTTTATTTGTAACCATTATAA
GCTGCAATAAACAAGTTGGGGTGGGCGAAGAACTCTCGGCATCTACTCTATTCCTTTGCCCTCGGACGAG
TGCTGGGGCGTCGGTTTCCACTATCGGCGAGTACTTCTACACAGCCATCGGTCCAGACGGCCGCGCTTCT
GCGGGCGATTTGTGTACGCCCGACAGTCCCGGCTCCGGATCGGACGATTGCGTCGCATCGACCCTGCGCC
CAAGCTGCATCATCGAAATTGCCGTCAACCAAGCTCTGATAGAGTTGGTCAAGACCAATGCGGAGCATAT
ACGCCCGGAGCCGCGGCGATCCTGCAAGCTCCGGATGCCTCCGCTCGAAGTAGCGCGTCTGCTGCTCCAT
ACAAGCCAACCACGGCCTCCAGAAGAAGATGTTGGCGACCTCGTATTGGGAATCCCCGAACATCGCCTCG
CTCCAGTCAATGACCGCTGTTATGCGGCCATTGTCCGTCAGGACATTGTTGGAGCCGAAATCCGCGTGCA
CGAGGTGCCGGACTTCGGGGCAGTCCTCGGCCCAAAGCATCAGCTCATCGAGAGCCTGCGCGACGGACGC
ACTGACGGTGTCGTCCATCACAGTTTGCCAGTGATACACATGGGGATCAGCAATCGCGCATATGAAATCA
CGCCATGTAGTGTATTGACCGATTCCTTGCGGTCCGAATGGGCCGAACCCGCTCGTCTGGCTAAGATCGG
CCGCAGCGATCGCATCCATGGCCTCCGCGACCGGCTGCAGAACAGCGGGCAGTTCGGTTTCAGGCAGGTC
TTGCAACGTGACACCCTGTGCACGGCGGGAGATGCAATAGGTCAGGCTCTCGCTGAATTCCCCAATGTCA
AGCACTTCCGGAATCGGGAGCGCGGCCGATGCAAAGTGCCGATAAACATAACGATCTTTGTAGAAACCAT
CGGCGCAGCTATTTACCCGCAGGACATATCCACGCCCTCCTACATCGAAGCTGAAAGCACGAGATTCTTC
GCCCTCCGAGAGCTGCATCAGGTCGGAGACGCTGTCGAACTTTTCGATCAGAAACTTCTCGACAGACGTC
GCGGTGAGTTCAGGCTTTTTCATGGTGGCGGGATGCAGGTCGAAAGGCCCGGAGATGAGGAAGAGGAGAA
CAGCGCGGCAGACGTGCGCTTTTGAAGCGTGCAGAATGCCGGGCCTCCGGAGGACCTTCGGGCGCCCGCC
CCGCCCCTGAGCCCGCCCCTGAGCCCGCCCCCGGACCCACCCCTTCCCAGCCTCTGAGCCCAGAAAGCGA
AGGAGCAAAGCTGCTATTGGCCGCTGCCCCAAAGGCCTACCCGCTTCCATTG
Features (pLannotate 1.2.2; 19 found; start..end, strand, type, name):
    283..662     +  enhancer       CMV enhancer: human cytomegalovirus immediate early enhancer
    663..866     +  promoter       CMV promoter: human cytomegalovirus (CMV) immediate early promoter
    908..926     +  promoter       T7 promoter: promoter for bacteriophage T7 RNA polymerase
    940..5043    +  CDS            Cas9 VQR: Streptococcus pyogenes Cas9 endonuclease with the D1135V/R1335Q/T1337R mutations has an altered recognition specificity for the protospacer adjacent motif (PAM) (Kleinstiver et al., 2015)
   5077..5142    +  CDS            3xFLAG: three tandem FLAG® epitope tags, followed by an enterokinase cleavage site
   5164..6009    +  CDS            EHMT2 (fragment): EHMT2_HUMAN - Also known as BAT8, C6orf30, G9A, KMT1C, NG36. Experimental evidence at protein level: Swiss-Prot protein existence level 1. Histone methyltransferase that specifically mono- and dimethylates 'Lys-9' of histone H3 (H3K9me1 and H3K9me2, respectively) in euchromatin. H3K9me represents a specific tag for epigenetic transcriptional repression by recruiting HP1 proteins to methylated histones. Also mediates monomethylation of 'Lys-56' of histone H3 (H3K56me1) in G1 phase, leading to promote interaction between histone H3 and PCNA and regulating DNA replication. Also weakly methylates
   6034..6258    +  polyA_signal   bGH poly(A) signal: bovine growth hormone polyadenylation signal
   6262..6283    +  promoter       SV40 promoter (fragment): SV40 enhancer and early promoter
   6288..6304    +  misc_feature   MCS (fragment): pBluescript multiple cloning site
   6353..6369    -  protein_bind   lac operator: The lac repressor binds to the lac operator to inhibit transcription in E. coli. This inhibition can be relieved by adding lactose or isopropyl-β-D-thiogalactopyranoside (IPTG). lac repressor encoded by lacI
   6377..6407    -  promoter       lac promoter: promoter for the E. coli lac operon
   6422..6443    -  protein_bind   CAP binding site: CAP binding activates transcription in the presence of cAMP. E. coli catabolite activator protein
   6456..6548    -  CDS            lacI (fragment): lac repressor; lacI; The lac repressor binds to the lac operator to inhibit transcription in E. coli. This inhibition can be relieved by adding lactose or isopropyl-β-D-thiogalactopyranoside (IPTG).
   6731..7319    -  rep_origin     ori: high-copy-number ColE1/pMB1/pBR322/pUC origin of replication
   7490..8350    -  CDS            AmpR: β-lactamase; bla; confers resistance to ampicillin, carbenicillin, and related antibiotics
   8351..8455    -  promoter       AmpR promoter: bla
   8506..8627    -  polyA_signal   SV40 poly(A) signal: SV40 polyadenylation signal
   8658..9683    -  CDS            HygR: aminoglycoside phosphotransferase from E. coli; aph(4)-Ia; confers resistance to hygromycin
   9701..278     -  promoter       PGK promoter (across the origin): mouse phosphoglycerate kinase 1 promoter
