[The description below was written by a language model from this plasmid's Addgene catalogue record and pLannotate feature annotations shown in this document.]
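Description:
p-dCas9-G9a-Hygro is a mammalian expression and CRISPR plasmid of 9,922 bp for transient production of a catalytically dead Cas9 fused to part of the human histone methyltransferase G9a (EHMT2). It is built on the pMLM3705 backbone, modified by Gibson cloning. In E. coli it is maintained through a high-copy ColE1/pUC-type origin and selected with ampicillin via the β-lactamase gene. Remnants of lac promoter/operator, lacI and SV40 promoter sequence are backbone leftovers with no stated role.

The main cassette is driven by the CMV immediate-early enhancer and promoter, with a T7 promoter just upstream of the coding region, and ends at a bovine growth hormone polyadenylation signal. The open reading frame consists of a Streptococcus pyogenes Cas9 coding sequence, a 3xFLAG epitope tag for detection, and a G9a fragment that the depositor specifies as amino acids 929–1210 of isoform 1. The automated annotation labels the Cas9 segment "Cas9 VQR", a PAM-altered variant. The catalogue entry describes it only as dCas9, so that label is probably a best-match call by the software rather than a documented property of the construct. G9a mono- and dimethylates histone H3 lysine 9, a mark linked to transcriptional repression, so tethering it to dCas9 allows guide RNA-directed deposition of this mark at chosen loci. No guide RNA cassette is annotated, so the guide would have to be supplied separately.

A divergently oriented cassette added by the depositor (mouse PGK promoter, hygromycin phosphotransferase gene, SV40 polyadenylation signal) permits hygromycin selection or enrichment of transfected mammalian cells. The two feature tables, from the depositor and repository sequences, agree in content and differ only in their numbering start point.
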