Addgene plasmid #104408: p-dCas9-G9a-Hygro
Purpose: transient expression of dCas9-G9a fusion protein
Depositing lab: Stephan Beck. Depositing organization: University College London.
Backbone
  Vector backbone: pMLM3705
  Backbone manufacturer: Keith Joung (Addgene plasmid # 47754)
  Backbone size w/o insert (bp): 9075
  Vector type: Mammalian Expression, CRISPR
  Selectable markers: Hygromycin
Growth in bacteria
  Bacterial resistance: Ampicillin, 100 μg/mL
  Growth temperature: 37°C
  Growth strain: DH5alpha
  Copy number: High Copy
Gene/Insert
  Gene/Insert name: G9a
  Species: H. sapiens (human)
  Entrez Gene: EHMT2 (a.k.a. BAT8, C6orf30, G9A, GAT8, KMT1C, NG36)
  Promoter: CMV promoter
  Cloning method: Gibson Cloning
Terms and licenses: Academic/Nonprofit Terms; Industry Terms: Not Available to Industry
Depositor comments: Backbone modification: added Hygromycin resistance cassette (PGK promoter and Hygromycin resistance gene from Addgene Plasmid 41721 (MSCVhygro- F-G9a), SV40 early polyadenylation signal from the pCDNA3.1 backbone of Addgene Plasmid 13820 (HDAC1 Flag). G9a contains amino acids 929-1210 of Isoform 1 (identifier: Q96KQ7-1) and was obtained from Addgene plasmid 41721 (MSCVhygro-F-G9a)
How to cite: p-dCas9-G9a-Hygro was a gift from Stephan Beck (Addgene plasmid # 104408 ; http://n2t.net/addgene:104408 ; RRID:Addgene_104408)
